Addgene plasmid #167849: pET28-MHL: nsp16_SARS-CoV-2|nsp10_SARS-CoV-2
Purpose: Bacterial expression of the SARS-CoV-2 proteins nsp10 and nsp16 from a bicistronic mRNA
Depositing lab: Cheryl Arrowsmith. Depositing organization: University of Toronto. Publication: A High-Throughput RNA Displacement Assay for Screening SARS-CoV-2 nsp10-nsp16 Complex toward Developing Therapeutics for COVID-19. Perveen S, Khalili Yazdi A, Devkota K, Li F, Ghiabi P, Hajian T, Loppnau P, Bolotokova A, Vedadi M. SLAS Discov. 2021 Jan 10:2472555220985040. doi: 10.1177/2472555220985040. PubMed 33423577.
Backbone
  Vector backbone: pET28-MHL
  Backbone manufacturer: SGC (Addgene Plasmid #26096)
  Vector type: Bacterial Expression
Growth in bacteria
  Bacterial resistance: Kanamycin, 50 μg/mL
  Growth temperature: 37°C
  Growth strain: DH5alpha
  Copy number: Low Copy
Gene/Insert
  Gene/Insert name: nsp10, nsp16
  Species: SARS-CoV-2
  Insert size (bp): 1479
  Promoter: T7
  Tag / fusion protein: 6xHis-TEV (N terminal on backbone)
  Cloning method: Ligation Independent Cloning
  Sequencing primers: 5′ T7; 3′ T7-term
Terms and licenses: Academic/Nonprofit Terms; Industry Terms
Depositor comments: SGC clone sample ID: nsp16_SARS2-nsp10_SARS2-MVC019-A07:C245477
How to cite: pET28-MHL: nsp16_SARS-CoV-2|nsp10_SARS-CoV-2 was a gift from Cheryl Arrowsmith (Addgene plasmid # 167849 ; http://n2t.net/addgene:167849 ; RRID:Addgene_167849)
