[The description below was written by a language model from this plasmid's Addgene catalogue record and pLannotate feature annotations shown in this document.]
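Description:
pET28-MHL: nsp16_SARS-CoV-2|nsp10_SARS-CoV-2 is a 6,785 bp bacterial expression plasmid built on the pET28-MHL backbone for co-production of the SARS-CoV-2 non-structural proteins nsp16 and nsp10 in E. coli. It is selected with kanamycin (aph(3')-Ia, KanR) and replicates from a ColE1/pMB1-type origin accompanied by the rop gene and bom region, consistent with its catalogue listing as low copy. An f1 origin, a lacI repressor cassette with its own promoter, and residual fragments of a tetracycline resistance gene are also present in the backbone.

The 1,479 bp insert was introduced by ligation-independent cloning. A T7 promoter with an adjacent lac operator and the T7 gene 10 ribosome binding site drives the first open reading frame, which begins with the backbone-encoded N-terminal 6xHis tag and TEV protease cleavage site. The annotation tool matched this frame only by homology to a coronavirus replicase polyprotein, but its position and the plasmid name indicate that it is nsp16, the 2'-O-methyltransferase. Downstream lies the nsp10 coding sequence, identified directly as SARS-CoV-2 nsp10, the cofactor that stimulates nsp16 activity in viral mRNA cap methylation. A T7 terminator follows.

The catalogue describes expression from a bicistronic mRNA, yet the feature table shows a second T7 promoter and lac operator between the two genes, so nsp10 may also be transcribed from its own promoter. A His-tag fragment is annotated after nsp10, but the record does not say whether it is translated. Expression is IPTG-inducible in hosts supplying T7 RNA polymerase. The associated publication used the nsp10-nsp16 complex in a high-throughput RNA displacement assay for inhibitor screening.
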