Features (pLannotate 1.2.2; 23 found; start..end, strand, type, name):
    129..147     +  promoter       T7 promoter: promoter for bacteriophage T7 RNA polymerase
    148..172     +  protein_bind   lac operator: The lac repressor binds to the lac operator to inhibit transcription in E. coli. This inhibition can be relieved by adding lactose or isopropyl-β-D-thiogalactopyranoside (IPTG). lac repressor encoded by lacI
    187..209     +  RBS            RBS: efficient ribosome binding site from bacteriophage T7 gene 10 (Olins and Rangwala, 1989)
    217..235     +  CDS            capTEV™ (fragment): composite tag for in vivo biotinylation, TEV protease cleavage, and 6xHis tagging
    258..1160    +  CDS            rep (fragment): R1AB_CVPFS - Protein inferred from homology: Swiss-Prot protein existence level 3. NendoU is a Mn(2+)-dependent, uridylate-specific enzyme, which leaves 2'-3'-cyclic phosphates 5' to the cleaved bond. From Porcine transmissible gastroenteritis coronavirus (strain FS772/70) (TGEV).
   1243..1261    +  promoter       T7 promoter: promoter for bacteriophage T7 RNA polymerase
   1262..1286    +  protein_bind   lac operator: The lac repressor binds to the lac operator to inhibit transcription in E. coli. This inhibition can be relieved by adding lactose or isopropyl-β-D-thiogalactopyranoside (IPTG). lac repressor encoded by lacI
   1332..1748    +  CDS            R1A_SARS2 (fragment) (sequence withheld): Experimental evidence at protein level: Swiss-Prot protein existence level 1. [Non-structural protein 10]: Plays a pivotal role in viral transcription by stimulating both nsp14 3'-5' exoribonuclease and nsp16 2'-O-methyltransferase activities. Therefore plays an essential role in viral mRNAs cap methylation. From Severe acute respiratory syndrome coronavirus 2 (2019-nCoV) (SARS-CoV-2).
   1778..1795    +  CDS            9xHis (fragment): 9xHis affinity tag
   1805..1854    +  CDS            SET1 (fragment): solubility-enhancement tag derived from T7 phage gene 10B
   1862..1909    +  terminator     T7 terminator: transcription terminator for bacteriophage T7 RNA polymerase
   1946..2374    +  rep_origin     f1 ori (sequence partly withheld): f1 bacteriophage origin of replication; arrow indicates direction of (+) strand synthesis
   2427..2484    +  promoter       AmpR promoter (fragment): bla
   2493..3308    -  CDS            KanR: aminoglycoside phosphotransferase; aph(3')-Ia; confers resistance to kanamycin in bacteria or G418 (Geneticin®) in eukaryotes
   3430..4018    +  rep_origin     ori: high-copy-number ColE1/pMB1/pBR322/pUC origin of replication
   4204..4343    -  misc_feature   bom: basis of mobility region from pBR322
   4445..4636    -  CDS            rop: Rop protein, which maintains plasmids at low copy number; rop
   4653..5033    +  CDS            YPB1_ECOLX: Protein predicted: Swiss-Prot protein existence level 4. From Escherichia coli.
   5105..5396    -  CDS            TcR (fragment): tetracycline efflux protein; tet; confers resistance to tetracycline
   5411..5432    -  protein_bind   CAP binding site: CAP binding activates transcription in the presence of cAMP. E. coli catabolite activator protein
   5445..6527    -  CDS            lacI: lac repressor; lacI; The lac repressor binds to the lac operator to inhibit transcription in E. coli. This inhibition can be relieved by adding lactose or isopropyl-β-D-thiogalactopyranoside (IPTG).
   6528..6605    -  promoter       lacI promoter: lacI
   6613..107     -  CDS            TcR (fragment) (across the origin): tetracycline efflux protein; tet; confers resistance to tetracycline
>Addgene plasmid #167849 | pET28-MHL: nsp16_SARS-CoV-2|nsp10_SARS-CoV-2 | addgene full sequence | sequence record 331060 | Addgene NGS Result
AGTGGCGAGCCCGATCTTCCCCATCGGTGATGTCGGCGATATAGGCGCCAGCAACCGCACCTGTGGCGCC
GGTGATGCCGGCCACGATGCGTCCGGCGTAGAGGATCGAGATCTCGATCCCGCGAAATTAATACGACTCA
CTATAGGGGAATTGTGAGCGGATAACAATTCCCCTCTAGAAATAATTTTGTTTAACTTTAAGAAGGAGAT
ATACCATGCATCATCATCATCATCACAGCAGCGGCAGAGAAAACTTGTATTTCCAGGGCAGCTCCCAGGC
TTGGCAACCAGGAGTTGCCATGCCCAACTTGTACAAAATGCAACGCATGCTTTTGGAAAAGTGTGACCTG
CAGAATTACGGTGACAGCGCGACTCTGCCCAAGGGGATCATGATGAATGTCGCAAAGTATACTCAGTTGT
GCCAGTACCTTAATACGTTGACGCTGGCCGTACCGTACAACATGCGCGTAATTCACTTTGGTGCGGGCAG
CGACAAGGGAGTCGCGCCTGGCACGGCTGTTTTACGCCAATGGTTACCGACTGGTACATTGCTGGTTGAC
AGTGACTTGAATGATTTCGTAAGCGATGCCGACTCGACGCTTATCGGCGACTGCGCCACGGTTCATACAG
CCAACAAATGGGACCTGATTATTTCCGATATGTATGACCCAAAAACCAAGAATGTGACAAAGGAGAACGA
TTCAAAGGAAGGCTTCTTCACCTATATCTGTGGTTTTATCCAGCAGAAATTAGCTCTTGGCGGTTCTGTA
GCAATTAAGATCACGGAACATTCCTGGAACGCGGATCTTTACAAGCTTATGGGCCACTTCGCGTGGTGGA
CCGCCTTCGTGACGAACGTGAATGCAAGTTCCTCTGAGGCATTCTTGATCGGTTGCAATTATCTTGGAAA
ACCTCGTGAGCAAATTGATGGCTACGTGATGCACGCCAACTATATCTTCTGGCGCAACACAAATCCCATT
CAGTTATCGTCCTATTCCTTATTCGATATGTCTAAGTTCCCGTTGAAGTTACGCGGCACTGCCGTAATGT
CGTTGAAGGAAGGGCAAATTAATGATATGATTTTGTCGCTTTTATCCAAGGGGCGTTTAATCATCCGTGA
GAATAATCGTGTGGTTATCTCGTCTGACGTACTGGTTAACAATTGATGACGAAGCTTGCGGCCGCATAAT
GCTTAAGTCGAACAGAAAGTAATCGTATTGTACACGGCCGCATAATCGAAATTAATACGACTCACTATAG
GGGAATTGTGAGCGGATAACAATTCCCCATCTTAGTATATTAGTTAAGTATAAGAAGGAGATATACATAT
G
[417 nt withheld, positions 1332-1748]
TGATGACGAAGCTTGCGGCCGCACTCGAGCACCACCACCACCACCACTGAGATCCGGCTGCTAACAAAGC
CCGAAAGGAAGCTGAGTTGGCTGCTGCCACCGCTGAGCAATAACTAGCATAACCCCTTGGGGCCTCTAAA
CGGGTCTTGAGGGGTTTTTTGCTGAAAGGAGGAACTATATCCGGATTGGCGAATGGG
[124 nt withheld, positions 1946-2069]
C
[91 nt withheld, positions 2071-2161]
A
[49 nt withheld, positions 2163-2211]
CCTTTGACGTTGGAGTCCACGTTCTTT
[37 nt withheld, positions 2239-2275]
ACCCTATCTCGGTCTATTCTTTTGATTTATAAGGGATTTTGCCGATTTCGGCCTATTGGTTAAAAAATGA
GCTGATTTAACAAAAATTTAACGCGAATTTTAACAAAATATTAACGCTTACAATTTAGGTGGCACTTTTC
GGGGAAATGTGCGCGGAACCCCTATTTGTTTATTTTTCTAAATACATTCAAATATGTATCCGCTCATGAA
TTAATTCTTAGAAAAACTCATCGAGCATCAAATGAAACTGCAATTTATTCATATCAGGATTATCAATACC
ATATTTTTGAAAAAGCCGTTTCTGTAATGAAGGAGAAAACTCACCGAGGCAGTTCCATAGGATGGCAAGA
TCCTGGTATCGGTCTGCGATTCCGACTCGTCCAACATCAATACAACCTATTAATTTCCCCTCGTCAAAAA
TAAGGTTATCAAGTGAGAAATCACCATGAGTGACGACTGAATCCGGTGAGAATGGCAAAAGTTTATGCAT
TTCTTTCCAGACTTGTTCAACAGGCCAGCCATTACGCTCGTCATCAAAATCACTCGCATCAACCAAACCG
TTATTCATTCGTGATTGCGCCTGAGCGAGACGAAATACGCGATCGCTGTTAAAAGGACAATTACAAACAG
GAATCGAATGCAACCGGCGCAGGAACACTGCCAGCGCATCAACAATATTTTCACCTGAATCAGGATATTC
TTCTAATACCTGGAATGCTGTTTTCCCGGGGATCGCAGTGGTGAGTAACCATGCATCATCAGGAGTACGG
ATAAAATGCTTGATGGTCGGAAGAGGCATAAATTCCGTCAGCCAGTTTAGTCTGACCATCTCATCTGTAA
CATCATTGGCAACGCTACCTTTGCCATGTTTCAGAAACAACTCTGGCGCATCGGGCTTCCCATACAATCG
ATAGATTGTCGCACCTGATTGCCCGACATTATCGCGAGCCCATTTATACCCATATAAATCAGCATCCATG
TTGGAATTTAATCGCGGCCTAGAGCAAGACGTTTCCCGTTGAATATGGCTCATAACACCCCTTGTATTAC
TGTTTATGTAAGCAGACAGTTTTATTGTTCATGACCAAAATCCCTTAACGTGAGTTTTCGTTCCACTGAG
CGTCAGACCCCGTAGAAAAGATCAAAGGATCTTCTTGAGATCCTTTTTTTCTGCGCGTAATCTGCTGCTT
GCAAACAAAAAAACCACCGCTACCAGCGGTGGTTTGTTTGCCGGATCAAGAGCTACCAACTCTTTTTCCG
AAGGTAACTGGCTTCAGCAGAGCGCAGATACCAAATACTGTCCTTCTAGTGTAGCCGTAGTTAGGCCACC
ACTTCAAGAACTCTGTAGCACCGCCTACATACCTCGCTCTGCTAATCCTGTTACCAGTGGCTGCTGCCAG
TGGCGATAAGTCGTGTCTTACCGGGTTGGACTCAAGACGATAGTTACCGGATAAGGCGCAGCGGTCGGGC
TGAACGGGGGGTTCGTGCACACAGCCCAGCTTGGAGCGAACGACCTACACCGAACTGAGATACCTACAGC
GTGAGCTATGAGAAAGCGCCACGCTTCCCGAAGGGAGAAAGGCGGACAGGTATCCGGTAAGCGGCAGGGT
CGGAACAGGAGAGCGCACGAGGGAGCTTCCAGGGGGAAACGCCTGGTATCTTTATAGTCCTGTCGGGTTT
CGCCACCTCTGACTTGAGCGTCGATTTTTGTGATGCTCGTCAGGGGGGCGGAGCCTATGGAAAAACGCCA
GCAACGCGGCCTTTTTACGGTTCCTGGCCTTTTGCTGGCCTTTTGCTCACATGTTCTTTCCTGCGTTATC
CCCTGATTCTGTGGATAACCGTATTACCGCCTTTGAGTGAGCTGATACCGCTCGCCGCAGCCGAACGACC
GAGCGCAGCGAGTCAGTGAGCGAGGAAGCGGAAGAGCGCCTGATGCGGTATTTTCTCCTTACGCATCTGT
GCGGTATTTCACACCGCAATGGTGCACTCTCAGTACAATCTGCTCTGATGCCGCATAGTTAAGCCAGTAT
ACACTCCGCTATCGCTACGTGACTGGGTCATGGCTGCGCCCCGACACCCGCCAACACCCGCTGACGCGCC
CTGACGGGCTTGTCTGCTCCCGGCATCCGCTTACAGACAAGCTGTGACCGTCTCCGGGAGCTGCATGTGT
CAGAGGTTTTCACCGTCATCACCGAAACGCGCGAGGCAGCTGCGGTAAAGCTCATCAGCGTGGTCGTGAA
GCGATTCACAGATGTCTGCCTGTTCATCCGCGTCCAGCTCGTTGAGTTTCTCCAGAAGCGTTAATGTCTG
GCTTCTGATAAAGCGGGCCATGTTAAGGGCGGTTTTTTCCTGTTTGGTCACTGATGCCTCCGTGTAAGGG
GGATTTCTGTTCATGGGGGTAATGATACCGATGAAACGAGAGAGGATGCTCACGATACGGGTTACTGATG
ATGAACATGCCCGGTTACTGGAACGTTGTGAGGGTAAACAACTGGCGGTATGGATGCGGCGGGACCAGAG
AAAAATCACTCAGGGTCAATGCCAGCGCTTCGTTAATACAGATGTAGGTGTTCCACAGGGTAGCCAGCAG
CATCCTGCGATGCAGATCCGGAACATAATGGTGCAGGGCGCTGACTTCCGCGTTTCCAGACTTTACGAAA
CACGGAAACCGAAGACCATTCATGTTGTTGCTCAGGTCGCAGACGTTTTGCAGCAGCAGTCGCTTCACGT
TCGCTCGCGTATCGGTGATTCATTCTGCTAACCAGTAAGGCAACCCCGCCAGCCTAGCCGGGTCCTCAAC
GACAGGAGCACGATCATGCGCACCCGTGGGGCCGCCATGCCGGCGATAATGGCCTGCTTCTCGCCGAAAC
GTTTGGTGGCGGGACCAGTGACGAAGGCTTGAGCGAGGGCGTGCAAGATTCCGAATACCGCAAGCGACAG
GCCGATCATCGTCGCGCTCCAGCGAAAGCGGTCCTCGCCGAAAATGACCCAGAGCGCTGCCGGCACCTGT
CCTACGAGTTGCATGATAAAGAAGACAGTCATAAGTGCGGCGACGATAGTCATGCCCCGCGCCCACCGGA
AGGAGCTGACTGGGTTGAAGGCTCTCAAGGGCATCGGTCGAGATCCCGGTGCCTAATGAGTGAGCTAACT
TACATTAATTGCGTTGCGCTCACTGCCCGCTTTCCAGTCGGGAAACCTGTCGTGCCAGCTGCATTAATGA
ATCGGCCAACGCGCGGGGAGAGGCGGTTTGCGTATTGGGCGCCAGGGTGGTTTTTCTTTTCACCAGTGAG
ACGGGCAACAGCTGATTGCCCTTCACCGCCTGGCCCTGAGAGAGTTGCAGCAAGCGGTCCACGCTGGTTT
GCCCCAGCAGGCGAAAATCCTGTTTGATGGTGGTTAACGGCGGGATATAACATGAGCTGTCTTCGGTATC
GTCGTATCCCACTACCGAGATATCCGCACCAACGCGCAGCCCGGACTCGGTAATGGCGCGCATTGCGCCC
AGCGCCATCTGATCGTTGGCAACCAGCATCGCAGTGGGAACGATGCCCTCATTCAGCATTTGCATGGTTT
GTTGAAAACCGGACATGGCACTCCAGTCGCCTTCCCGTTCCGCTATCGGCTGAATTTGATTGCGAGTGAG
ATATTTATGCCAGCCAGCCAGACGCAGACGCGCCGAGACAGAACTTAATGGGCCCGCTAACAGCGCGATT
TGCTGGTGACCCAATGCGACCAGATGCTCCACGCCCAGTCGCGTACCGTCTTCATGGGAGAAAATAATAC
TGTTGATGGGTGTCTGGTCAGAGACATCAAGAAATAACGCCGGAACATTAGTGCAGGCAGCTTCCACAGC
AATGGCATCCTGGTCATCCAGCGGATAGTTAATGATCAGCCCACTGACGCGTTGCGCGAGAAGATTGTGC
ACCGCCGCTTTACAGGCTTCGACGCCGCTTCGTTCTACCATCGACACCACCACGCTGGCACCCAGTTGAT
CGGCGCGAGATTTAATCGCCGCGACAATTTGCGACGGCGCGTGCAGGGCCAGACTGGAGGTGGCAACGCC
AATCAGCAACGACTGTTTGCCCGCCAGTTGTTGTGCCACGCGGTTGGGAATGTAATTCAGCTCCGCCATC
GCCGCTTCCACTTTTTCCCGCGTTTTCGCAGAAACGTGGCTGGCCTGGTTCACCACGCGGGAAACGGTCT
GATAAGAGACACCGGCATACTCTGCGACATCGTATAACGTTACTGGTTTCACATTCACCACCCTGAATTG
ACTCTCTTCCGGGCGCTATCATGCCATACCGCGAAAGGTTTTGCGCCATTCGATGGTGTCCGGGATCTCG
ACGCTCTCCCTTATGCGACTCCTGCATTAGGAAGCAGCCCAGTAGTAGGTTGAGGCCGTTGAGCACCGCC
GCCGCAAGGAATGGTGCATGCAAGGAGATGGCGCCCAACAGTCCCCCGGCCACGGGGCCTGCCACCATAC
CCACGCCGAAACAAGCGCTCATGAGCCCGA
