>Addgene plasmid #167849 | pET28-MHL: nsp16_SARS-CoV-2|nsp10_SARS-CoV-2 | depositor partial sequence | sequence record 325797 | nsp10|nsp16
AGCTCCCAGGCTTGGCAACCAGGAGTTGCCATGCCCAACTTGTACAAAATGCAACGCATGCTTTTGGAAA
AGTGTGACCTGCAGAATTACGGTGACAGCGCGACTCTGCCCAAGGGGATCATGATGAATGTCGCAAAGTA
TACTCAGTTGTGCCAGTACCTTAATACGTTGACGCTGGCCGTACCGTACAACATGCGCGTAATTCACTTT
GGTGCGGGCAGCGACAAGGGAGTCGCGCCTGGCACGGCTGTTTTACGCCAATGGTTACCGACTGGTACAT
TGCTGGTTGACAGTGACTTGAATGATTTCGTAAGCGATGCCGACTCGACGCTTATCGGCGACTGCGCCAC
GGTTCATACAGCCAACAAATGGGACCTGATTATTTCCGATATGTATGACCCAAAAACCAAGAATGTGACA
AAGGAGAACGATTCAAAGGAAGGCTTCTTCACCTATATCTGTGGTTTTATCCAGCAGAAATTAGCTCTTG
GCGGTTCTGTAGCAATTAAGATCACGGAACATTCCTGGAACGCGGATCTTTACAAGCTTATGGGCCACTT
CGCGTGGTGGACCGCCTTCGTGACGAACGTGAATGCAAGTTCCTCTGAGGCATTCTTGATCGGTTGCAAT
TATCTTGGAAAACCTCGTGAGCAAATTGATGGCTACGTGATGCACGCCAACTATATCTTCTGGCGCAACA
CAAATCCCATTCAGTTATCGTCCTATTCCTTATTCGATATGTCTAAGTTCCCGTTGAAGTTACGCGGCAC
TGCCGTAATGTCGTTGAAGGAAGGGCAAATTAATGATATGATTTTGTCGCTTTTATCCAAGGGGCGTTTA
ATCATCCGTGAGAATAATCGTGTGGTTATCTCGTCTGACGTACTGGTTAACAATTGATGACGAAGCTTGC
GGCCGCATAATGCTTAAGTCGAACAGAAAGTAATCGTATTGTACACGGCCGCATAATCGAAATTAATACG
ACTCACTATAGGGGAATTGTGAGCGGATAACAATTCCCCATCTTAGTATATTAGTTAAGTATAAGAAGGA
GATATACATATG
[417 nt withheld, positions 1063-1479]
